>Addgene plasmid #195166 | siRNA-resistant ABHD16A-H189AD194A-mNG | addgene full sequence | sequence record 384087 | Addgene NGS Result
TAGTTATTAATAGTAATCAATTACGGGGTCATTAGTTCATAGCCCATATATGGAGTTCCGCGTTACATAA
CTTACGGTAAATGGCCCGCCTGGCTGACCGCCCAACGACCCCCGCCCATTGACGTCAATAATGACGTATG
TTCCCATAGTAACGCCAATAGGGACTTTCCATTGACGTCAATGGGTGGAGTATTTACGGTAAACTGCCCA
CTTGGCAGTACATCAAGTGTATCATATGCCAAGTACGCCCCCTATTGACGTCAATGACGGTAAATGGCCC
GCCTGGCATTATGCCCAGTACATGACCTTATGGGACTTTCCTACTTGGCAGTACATCTACGTATTAGTCA
TCGCTATTACCATGGTGATGCGGTTTTGGCAGTACATCAATGGGCGTGGATAGCGGTTTGACTCACGGGG
ATTTCCAAGTCTCCACCCCATTGACGTCAATGGGAGTTTGTTTTGGCACCAAAATCAACGGGACTTTCCA
AAATGTCGTAACAACTCCGCCCCATTGACGCAAATGGGCGGTAGGCGTGTACGGTGGGAGGTCTATATAA
GCAGAGCTGGTTTAGTGAACCGTCAGATCCGCTAGCGCTACCGGACTCAGATCTCGAGCTCAAGCTTATG
GCGAAGCTGCTGAGCTGCGTCCTAGGCCCCCGGCTCTACAAAATCTACCGGGAGAGGGACTCTGAAAGGG
CCCCGGCCAGCGTCCCTGAGACGCCAACGGCAGTCACTGCCCCCCATTCCAGCTCCTGGGATACGTACTA
TCAGCCCCGTGCCCTGGAGAAACATGCTGACAGCATCCTGGCACTGGCTTCAGTATTCTGGTCCATCTCT
TATTACTCCTCTCCCTTCGCCTTCTTCTACTTGTACAGGAAAGGTTACTTGAGTTTAAGTAAGGTAGTAC
CATTTTCTCACTATGCTGGGACATTGCTGCTACTTCTGGCAGGTGTGGCCTGCCTCCGAGGCATTGGCCG
CTGGACCAACCCCCAGTACCGGCAGTTCATCACCATCTTGGAAGCAACACATCGGAACCAGTCTTCAGAA
AACAAGAGGCAGCTTGCCAACTACAACTTTGACTTCCGGAGCTGGCCAGTCGACTTCCACTGGGAAGAAC
CCAGCAGCCGGAAGGAGTCTCGAGGGGGCCCTTCCCGCCGGGGTGTGGCCCTGCTTCGCCCAGAGCCCCT
GGCCCGGGGGACAGCAAACACCCTCCTCAACCGGGTTAAGAAGCTGCCTTGTCAGATCACCAGCTACCTG
GTGGCGCACACCCTAGGGCGCCGGATGCTGTATCCAGGCTCTGTGTACCTGCTGCAGAAGGCCCTCATGC
CTGTGCTGCTGCAGGGCCAGGCCCGACTGGTGGAAGAGTGTAATGGGCGCCGGGCAAAGCTGCTGGCCTG
TGATGGCAATGAGATTGACACCATGTTTGTGGACCGGCGGGGGACAGCTGAGCCCCAGGGACAGAAGCTG
GTGATCTGCTGTGAGGGGAATGCTGGGTTTTATGAGGTGGGCTGCGTCTCCACGCCCCTGGAAGCTGGAT
ATTCAGTCCTGGGCTGGAATCATCCAGGCTTTGCTGGAAGCACGGGGGTGCCATTCCCGCAGAATGAGGC
TAATGCCATGGATGTGGTGGTCCAGTTTGCCATCCACCGCCTGGGCTTCCAGCCCCAGGACATCATCATC
TACGCCTGGTCCATCGGCGGCTTCACTGCCACGTGGGCAGCCATGTCCTACCCAGATGTTAGTGCCATGA
TCCTGGATGCCTCCTTTGATGACCTGGTGCCCTTGGCCTTGAAGGTCATGCCAGACAGCTGGAGGGGCCT
GGTGACCAGGACCGTGAGGCAGCATCTCAATCTAAACAACGCGGAGCAGCTGTGCAGATACCAGGGTCCT
GTACTGCTGATCCGGAGAACCAAGGATGAGATCATCACCACCACGGTTCCTGAGGACATCATGTCCAACC
GAGGCAATGACCTCCTGCTGAAGCTCCTGCAGCATCGGTATCCCCGGGTGATGGCAGAGGAGGGTCTTCG
AGTGGTGAGGCAGTGGTTGGAGGCCTCCTCACAGCTGGAGGAAGCCTCAATTTATAGCCGATGGGAGGTG
GAAGAGGACTGGTGTCTGTCTGTCCTCCGCTCCTACCAGGCAGAACACGGGCCTGACTTCCCCTGGAGCG
TGGGGGAGGACATGAGTGCAGATGGACGGCGGCAGCTGGCTTTGTTTCTGGCTCGGAAGCATCTGCACAA
CTTTGAGGCCACTCACTGCACCCCACTCCCAGCCCAGAACTTCCAGATGCCCTGGCACCTCCCGCGGGCC
CGGGATCCACCGGTCGCCACCATGGTGAGCAAGGGCGAGGAGGATAACATGGCCTCTCTCCCAGCGACAC
ATGAGTTACACATCTTTGGCTCCATCAACGGTGTGGACTTTGACATGGTGGGTCAGGGCACCGGCAATCC
AAATGATGGTTATGAGGAGTTAAACCTGAAGTCCACCAAGGGTGACCTCCAGTTCTCCCCCTGGATTCTG
GTCCCTCATATCGGGTATGGCTTCCATCAGTACCTGCCCTACCCTGACGGGATGTCGCCTTTCCAGGCCG
CCATGGTAGATGGCTCCGGCTACCAAGTCCATCGCACAATGCAGTTTGAAGATGGTGCCTCCCTTACTGT
TAACTACCGCTACACCTACGAGGGAAGCCACATCAAAGGAGAGGCCCAGGTGAAGGGGACTGGTTTCCCT
GCTGACGGTCCTGTGATGACCAACTCGCTGACCGCTGCGGACTGGTGCAGGTCGAAGAAGACTTACCCCA
ACGACAAAACCATCATCAGTACCTTTAAGTGGAGTTACACCACTGGAAATGGCAAGCGCTACCGGAGCAC
TGCGCGGACCACCTACACCTTTGCCAAGCCAATGGCGGCTAACTATCTGAAGAACCAGCCGATGTACGTG
TTCCGTAAGACGGAGCTCAAGCACTCCAAGACCGAGCTCAACTTCAAGGAGTGGCAAAAGGCCTTTACCG
ATGTGATGGGCATGGACGAGCTGTACAAGTAAGCGGCCGCGACTCTAGATCATAATCAGCCATACCACAT
TTGTAGAGGTTTTACTTGCTTTAAAAAACCTCCCACACCTCCCCCTGAACCTGAAACATAAAATGAATGC
AATTGTTGTTGTTAACTTGTTTATTGCAGCTTATAATGGTTACAAATAAAGCAATAGCATCACAAATTTC
ACAAATAAAGCATTTTTTTCACTGCATTCTAGTTGTGGTTTGTCCAAACTCATCAATGTATCTTAAGGCG
TAAATTGTAAGCGTTAATATTTTGTTAAAATTCGCGTTAAATTTTTGTTAAATCAGCTCATTTTTTAACC
AATAGGCCGAAATCGGCAAAATCCCTTATAAATCAAAAGAATAGACCGAGATAGGGT
[37 nt withheld, positions 3418-3454]
AAAGAACGTGGACTCCAACGTCAAAGG
[49 nt withheld, positions 3482-3530]
T
[91 nt withheld, positions 3532-3622]
G
[124 nt withheld, positions 3624-3747]
CAGGTGGCACTTTTCGGGGAAATGTGCGCGGAACCCCTATTTGTTTATTTTTCTAAATACATTCAAATAT
GTATCCGCTCATGAGACAATAACCCTGATAAATGCTTCAATAATATTGAAAAAGGAAGAGTCCTGAGGCG
GAAAGAACCAGCTGTGGAATGTGTGTCAGTTAGGGTGTGGAAAGTCCCCAGGCTCCCCAGCAGGCAGAAG
TATGCAAAGCATGCATCTCAATTAGTCAGCAACCAGGTGTGGAAAGTCCCCAGGCTCCCCAGCAGGCAGA
AGTATGCAAAGCATGCATCTCAATTAGTCAGCAACCATAGTCCCGCCCCTAACTCCGCCCATCCCGCCCC
TAACTCCGCCCAGTTCCGCCCATTCTCCGCCCCATGGCTGACTAATTTTTTTTATTTATGCAGAGGCCGA
GGCCGCCTCGGCCTCTGAGCTATTCCAGAAGTAGTGAGGAGGCTTTTTTGGAGGCCTAGGCTTTTGCAAA
GATCGATCAAGAGACAGGATGAGGATCGTTTCGCATGATTGAACAAGATGGATTGCACGCAGGTTCTCCG
GCCGCTTGGGTGGAGAGGCTATTCGGCTATGACTGGGCACAACAGACAATCGGCTGCTCTGATGCCGCCG
TGTTCCGGCTGTCAGCGCAGGGGCGCCCGGTTCTTTTTGTCAAGACCGACCTGTCCGGTGCCCTGAATGA
ACTGCAAGACGAGGCAGCGCGGCTATCGTGGCTGGCCACGACGGGCGTTCCTTGCGCAGCTGTGCTCGAC
GTTGTCACTGAAGCGGGAAGGGACTGGCTGCTATTGGGCGAAGTGCCGGGGCAGGATCTCCTGTCATCTC
ACCTTGCTCCTGCCGAGAAAGTATCCATCATGGCTGATGCAATGCGGCGGCTGCATACGCTTGATCCGGC
TACCTGCCCATTCGACCACCAAGCGAAACATCGCATCGAGCGAGCACGTACTCGGATGGAAGCCGGTCTT
GTCGATCAGGATGATCTGGACGAAGAGCATCAGGGGCTCGCGCCAGCCGAACTGTTCGCCAGGCTCAAGG
CGAGCATGCCCGACGGCGAGGATCTCGTCGTGACCCATGGCGATGCCTGCTTGCCGAATATCATGGTGGA
AAATGGCCGCTTTTCTGGATTCATCGACTGTGGCCGGCTGGGTGTGGCGGACCGCTATCAGGACATAGCG
TTGGCTACCCGTGATATTGCTGAAGAGCTTGGCGGCGAATGGGCTGACCGCTTCCTCGTGCTTTACGGTA
TCGCCGCTCCCGATTCGCAGCGCATCGCCTTCTATCGCCTTCTTGACGAGTTCTTCTGAGCGGGACTCTG
GGGTTCGAAATGACCGACCAAGCGACGCCCAACCTGCCATCACGAGATTTCGATTCCACCGCCGCCTTCT
ATGAAAGGTTGGGCTTCGGAATCGTTTTCCGGGACGCCGGCTGGATGATCCTCCAGCGCGGGGATCTCAT
GCTGGAGTTCTTCGCCCACCCTAGGGGGAGGCTAACTGAAACACGGAAGGAGACAATACCGGAAGGAACC
CGCGCTATGACGGCAATAAAAAGACAGAATAAAACGCACGGTGTTGGGTCGTTTGTTCATAAACGCGGGG
TTCGGTCCCAGGGCTGGCACTCTGTCGATACCCCACCGAGACCCCATTGGGGCCAATACGCCCGCGTTTC
TTCCTTTTCCCCACCCCACCCCCCAAGTTCGGGTGAAGGCCCAGGGCTCGCAGCCAACGTCGGGGCGGCA
GGCCCTGCCATAGCCTCAGGTTACTCATATATACTTTAGATTGATTTAAAACTTCATTTTTAATTTAAAA
GGATCTAGGTGAAGATCCTTTTTGATAATCTCATGACCAAAATCCCTTAACGTGAGTTTTCGTTCCACTG
AGCGTCAGACCCCGTAGAAAAGATCAAAGGATCTTCTTGAGATCCTTTTTTTCTGCGCGTAATCTGCTGC
TTGCAAACAAAAAAACCACCGCTACCAGCGGTGGTTTGTTTGCCGGATCAAGAGCTACCAACTCTTTTTC
CGAAGGTAACTGGCTTCAGCAGAGCGCAGATACCAAATACTGTTCTTCTAGTGTAGCCGTAGTTAGGCCA
CCACTTCAAGAACTCTGTAGCACCGCCTACATACCTCGCTCTGCTAATCCTGTTACCAGTGGCTGCTGCC
AGTGGCGATAAGTCGTGTCTTACCGGGTTGGACTCAAGACGATAGTTACCGGATAAGGCGCAGCGGTCGG
GCTGAACGGGGGGTTCGTGCACACAGCCCAGCTTGGAGCGAACGACCTACACCGAACTGAGATACCTACA
GCGTGAGCTATGAGAAAGCGCCACGCTTCCCGAAGGGAGAAAGGCGGACAGGTATCCGGTAAGCGGCAGG
GTCGGAACAGGAGAGCGCACGAGGGAGCTTCCAGGGGGAAACGCCTGGTATCTTTATAGTCCTGTCGGGT
TTCGCCACCTCTGACTTGAGCGTCGATTTTTGTGATGCTCGTCAGGGGGGCGGAGCCTATGGAAAAACGC
CAGCAACGCGGCCTTTTTACGGTTCCTGGCCTTTTGCTGGCCTTTTGCTCACATGTTCTTTCCTGCGTTA
TCCCCTGATTCTGTGGATAACCGTATTACCGCCATGCAT
Features (pLannotate 1.2.2; 16 found; start..end, strand, type, name):
     61..364     +  enhancer       CMV enhancer: human cytomegalovirus immediate early enhancer
    365..568     +  promoter       CMV promoter: human cytomegalovirus (CMV) immediate early promoter
    591..627     +  misc_feature   MCS (fragment): multiple cloning site
    628..2301    +  CDS            ABHD16A: ABHGA_HUMAN - Also known as BAT5 From Homo sapiens (Human).
   2302..2324    +  misc_feature   MCS (fragment): multiple cloning site
   2332..3039    +  CDS            mNeonGreen: mNeonGreen is a basic (constitutively fluorescent) green/yellow fluorescent protein published in 2013, derived from Branchiostoma lanceolatum. It is reported to be a very rapidly-maturing monomer with moderate acid sensitivity.
   3058..3141    +  CDS            large T antigen (fragment): large T antigen from SV40 (simian virus 40)
   3164..3285    +  polyA_signal   SV40 poly(A) signal: SV40 polyadenylation signal
   3319..3747    -  rep_origin     f1 ori (sequence partly withheld): f1 bacteriophage origin of replication; arrow indicates direction of (+) strand synthesis
   3774..3878    +  promoter       AmpR promoter: bla
   3880..4237    +  promoter       SV40 promoter: SV40 enhancer and early promoter
   4272..5066    +  CDS            NeoR/KanR: aminoglycoside phosphotransferase from Tn5; aph(3')-II (or nptII); confers resistance to neomycin, kanamycin, and G418 (Geneticin®)
   5087..5239    +  CDS            ble (fragment): BLE_KLEPN - Experimental evidence at protein level: Swiss-Prot protein existence level 1. Binding protein with a strong affinity to the bleomycin family of antibiotics. Binds to CL990; an antimitotic-antibiotic compound. From Klebsiella pneumoniae.
   5298..5345    +  polyA_signal   HSV TK poly(A) signal: herpes simplex virus thymidine kinase polyadenylation signal (Cole and Stacy, 1985)
   5436..5452    -  polyA_signal   bGH poly(A) signal (fragment): bovine growth hormone polyadenylation signal
   5674..6262    +  rep_origin     ori: high-copy-number ColE1/pMB1/pBR322/pUC origin of replication
