[The description below was written by a language model from this plasmid's Addgene catalogue record and pLannotate feature annotations shown in this document.]
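Description:
siRNA-resistant ABHD16A-H189AD194A-mNG is a 6,376-nt mammalian expression plasmid derived from a parental ABHD16A-mNG construct. Its layout resembles an N1-type fluorescent-protein fusion vector. It is maintained in E. coli at high copy from a ColE1/pUC-type origin and also carries an f1 phage origin. A single NeoR/KanR (Tn5 aminoglycoside phosphotransferase) gene sits downstream of tandem bacterial (bla) and SV40 early promoters and ends in an HSV TK polyadenylation signal. This arrangement gives kanamycin selection in bacteria and could support G418 selection in mammalian cells. Short hits annotated as ble, bGH poly(A) and SV40 large T antigen fragments appear to be backbone remnants rather than functional parts.

The payload is the 1,674-bp human ABHD16A coding sequence (also known as BAT5, a phosphatidylserine lipase), driven by the CMV immediate-early enhancer and promoter. It is joined through a short multiple-cloning-site remnant to a C-terminal mNeonGreen, a bright monomeric green/yellow fluorescent protein, and is followed by an SV40 poly(A) signal. Silent wobble substitutions across codons L90 to P95 make the transcript refractory to an siRNA targeting the endogenous message. The tagged protein can therefore be re-expressed in knockdown cells. The insert also carries two point substitutions. The first is H189A, while the second is given as D194A in the plasmid name but as D194N in the mutation field, a discrepancy the record does not resolve.

The stated purpose is mammalian expression of the siRNA-resistant mutant. The record does not state the functional consequence of the substitutions. A construct of this design suits knockdown-and-rescue experiments with fluorescence imaging that compare mutant and wild-type ABHD16A, and the associated study concerns an ER phospholipid hydrolase in ER-associated mitochondrial constriction, fission and fusion.
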