Addgene plasmid #195166: siRNA-resistant ABHD16A-H189AD194A-mNG
Purpose: mammalian expression of siRNA-resistant mutant ABHD16A tagged with mNeonGreen
Depositing lab: Gia Voeltz. Depositing organization: University of Colorado, Boulder. Publication: An ER phospholipid hydrolase drives ER-associated mitochondrial constriction for fission and fusion. Nguyen TT, Voeltz GK. Elife. 2022 Nov 30;11:e84279. doi: 10.7554/eLife.84279. PubMed 36448541.
Backbone
  Vector backbone: ABHD16A-mNG
  Vector type: Mammalian Expression
Growth in bacteria
  Bacterial resistance: Kanamycin, 50 μg/mL
  Growth temperature: 37°C
  Growth strain: DH5alpha
  Copy number: High Copy
Gene/Insert
  Gene/Insert name: ABHD16A (alt names: Phosphatidylserine lipase ABHD16A, isoform 1; BAT5)
  Species: H. sapiens (human)
  Insert size (bp): 1674
  Mutation: Wobble mutations for siRNA resistance from L90 to P95, H189A, D194N
  Entrez Gene: ABHD16A (a.k.a. BAT5, D6S82E, NG26, PP199, SPG86, hBAT5)
  Promoter: CMV
  Tag / fusion protein: mNeonGreen (C terminal on backbone)
  Cloning method: Ligation Independent Cloning
Terms and licenses: Academic/Nonprofit Terms; Industry Terms: Not Available to Industry
How to cite: siRNA-resistant ABHD16A-H189AD194A-mNG was a gift from Gia Voeltz (Addgene plasmid # 195166 ; http://n2t.net/addgene:195166 ; RRID:Addgene_195166)
